>Addgene plasmid #42395 | ACOT12BA | depositor partial sequence | sequence record 57228 | ACOT12BA sequence 1030 bps
CATATGCACCATCATCATCATCATTCTTCTGGTGTAGATCTGGGTACCGAGAACCTGTACTTCCAATCCA
TGGGCGAGGTGGTCATGAGCCAAGCCATCCAGCCGGCGCACGCCACTGCGCGCGGCGAGCTGAGCGCGGG
GCAGCTGCTCAAGTGGATCGACACCACCGCCTGCCTGGCGGCTGAGAAACATGCTGGAGTTTCCTGCGTT
ACAGCCTCAGTGGATGACATACAGTTTGAGGAGACAGCTAGAGTTGGACAAGTTATAACCATCAAAGCAA
AAGTTACTAGAGCATTCAGCACAAGCATGGAGATCAGTATCAAGGTCATGGTACAGGATATGCTCACTGG
CATTGAGAAGCTTGTTAGTGTGGCTTTCTCCACATTTGTAGCCAAACCAGTTGGAAAAGAAAAGATTCAT
TTAAAACCAGTCACACTTCTAACTGAACAAGATCATGTGGAACATAATCTGGCTGCTGAGAGAAGGAAAG
TTCGATTACAACATGAAGATACCTTTAACAATTTAATGAAGGAAAGTAGCAAATTTGATGATCTCATTTT
TGATGAAGAGGAAGGAGCGGTTTCCACAAGGGGCACCTCCGTTCAGAGCATTGAACTGGTCCTCCCACCC
CATGCAAACCATCACGGAAATACATTTGGTGGCCAGATTATGGCGTGGATGGAGACAGTGGCTACTATTT
CTGCAAGCCGCCTGTGTTGGGCTCATCCCTTTCTGAAGTCCGTAGATATGTTTAAGTTCCGGGGACCATC
TACAGTTGGAGATCGTCTTGTCTTCACTGCCATTGTCAACAATACATTTCAGACCTGTGTTGAAGTTGGA
GTTCGCGTGGAGGCCTTTGACTGTCAGGAATGGGCCGAGGGCCGAGGGCGTCACATCAACAGTGCTTTTC
TCATTTACAATGCTGCTGATGATAAGGAAAATCTCATCACGTTTCCCAGAATCCAACCCATTTCAAAGGA
TGATTTCAGACGCTATCGGGGATGACAGTAAAGGTGGATACGGATCCGAA
