>Addgene plasmid #42395 | ACOT12BA | addgene partial sequence | sequence record 60380 | T7 5'-TAATACGACTCACTATAGGG-3'
CCTCTAGAAATAATTTTGTTTAACTTTAAGAAGGAGATATACATATGCACCATCATCATCATCATTCTTC
TGGTGTAGATCTGGGTACCGAGAACCTGTACTTCCAATCCATGGGCGAGGTGGTCATGAGCCAAGCCATC
CAGCCGGCGCACGCCACTGCGCGCGGCGAGCTGAGCGCGGGGCAGCTGCTCAAGTGGATCGACACCACCG
CCTGCCTGGCGGCTGAGAAACATGCTGGAGTTTCCTGCGTTACAGCCTCAGTGGATGACATACAGTTTGA
GGAGACAGCTAGAGTTGGACAAGTTATAACCATCAAAGCAAAAGTTACTAGAGCATTCAGCACAAGCATG
GAGATCAGTATCAAGGTCATGGTACAGGATATGCTCACTGGCATTGAGAAGCTTGTTAGTGTGGCTTTCT
CCACATTTGTAGCCAAACCAGTTGGAAAAGAAAAGATTCATTTAAAACCAGTCACACTTCTAACTGAACA
AGATCATGTGGAACATAATCTGGCTGCTGAGAGAAGGAAAGTTCGATTACAACATGAAGATACCTTTAAC
AATTTAATGAAGGAAAGTAGCAAATTTGATGATCTCATTTTTGATGAAGAGGAAGGAGCGGTTTCCACAA
GGGGCACCTCCGTTCAGAGCATTGAACTGGTCCTCCCACCCCATGCAAACCATCACGGAAATACATTTGG
TGGCCAGATTATGGCGTGGATGGAGACAGTGGCTACTATTTCTGCAAGCCGCCTGTGTTGGGCTCATCCC
TTTCTGAAGTCCGTAGATATGTTTAAGTTCCGGGGACCATCTACAGTTGGAGATCGTCTTGTCTTCACTG
CCATTGTCAACAATACATTTCAGACCTGTGTTGAAGTTGGA
