[The description below was written by a language model from this plasmid's Addgene catalogue record.]
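Description:
ACOT12BA is a bacterial expression plasmid built on the pNIC28-Bsa4 backbone from the Structural Genomics Consortium, made to produce recombinant human ACOT12 (acyl-CoA thioesterase 12, also known as CACH-1, STARD15 or THEAL) for structure determination. It is maintained in E. coli as a high-copy plasmid under kanamycin selection. The record does not provide a feature table, so the origin of replication and the promoter are not explicitly listed. The use of T7 and T7-terminator sequencing primers, together with the depositor's recommendation of a DE3-type expression strain carrying rare-codon tRNA supplementation, points to a T7 polymerase-driven expression cassette.

The insert is about 1 kb of human ACOT12 coding sequence, introduced by ligation-independent cloning. The record warns that it may not be the full open reading frame, which is typical of constructs trimmed to a crystallisable domain or fragment. The exact boundaries are not stated, and the mutation field simply refers to the depositor comments, which give no specific changes. The protein is expressed with an N-terminal hexahistidine tag followed by a TEV protease cleavage site. This allows capture by immobilised metal affinity chromatography and then removal of the tag to leave near-native protein.

The construct is linked to a deposited crystal structure of ACOT12, so its main use is preparing purified protein for crystallography. It would also suit related biochemical or biophysical studies of this thioesterase. According to the record, distribution is limited to academic and nonprofit users.
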