Addgene plasmid #42395: ACOT12BA
Purpose: Bacterial expression for structure determination; may not be full ORF
Depositing lab: Nicola Burgess-Brown. Depositing organization: University of Oxford.
Backbone
  Vector backbone: pNIC28-Bsa4
  Backbone manufacturer: SGC
  Vector type: Bacterial Expression
Growth in bacteria
  Bacterial resistance: Kanamycin, 50 μg/mL
  Growth temperature: 37°C
  Growth strain: Mach1 ;
  Copy number: High Copy
Gene/Insert
  Gene/Insert name: ACOT12BA (alt names: ACOT12; gi|18640736; PDB:3B7K)
  Species: H. sapiens (human)
  Insert size (bp): 1030
  Mutation: See Comments
  GenBank ID: ACOT12 gi|18640736
  Entrez Gene: ACOT12 (a.k.a. CACH-1, Cach, STARD15, THEAL)
  Tag / fusion protein: His6-TEV (N terminal on insert)
  Cloning method: Ligation Independent Cloning
  Sequencing primers: 5′ T7; 3′ T7-term
Terms and licenses: Academic/Nonprofit Terms; Industry Terms: Not Available to Industry
Depositor comments: http://www.thesgc.org/structures/3B7K/ Use BL21(DE3)-R3-pRARE2 strain for expression.
How to cite: ACOT12BA was a gift from Nicola Burgess-Brown (Addgene plasmid # 42395 ; http://n2t.net/addgene:42395 ; RRID:Addgene_42395)
